Addgene plasmid #108968: pBC2T-actin
Purpose: expresses BC2-tag-actin in mammalian cells
Depositing lab: Ulrich Rothbauer. Publication: A peptide tag-specific nanobody enables high-quality labeling for dSTORM imaging. Virant D, Traenkle B, Maier J, Kaiser PD, Bodenhofer M, Schmees C, Vojnovic I, Pisak-Lukats B, Endesfelder U, Rothbauer U. Nat Commun. 2018 Mar 2;9(1):930. doi: 10.1038/s41467-018-03191-2. PubMed 29500346.
Backbone
  Vector backbone: pEGFP-N1
  Vector type: Mammalian Expression
  Selectable markers: Neomycin (select with G418)
Growth in bacteria
  Bacterial resistance: Kanamycin, 50 μg/mL
  Growth temperature: 37°C
  Growth strain: DH5alpha
  Copy number: High Copy
Gene/Insert
  Gene/Insert name: beta-actin (alt name: ACTB)
  Species: H. sapiens (human)
  Entrez Gene: ACTB (a.k.a. BKRNS, BNS, BRWS1, CSMH, DDS1, PS1TP5BP1, THC8)
  Tag / fusion protein: BC2-tag (N terminal on insert)
Terms and licenses: Academic/Nonprofit Terms; Industry Terms: Not Available to Industry
How to cite: pBC2T-actin was a gift from Ulrich Rothbauer (Addgene plasmid # 108968 ; http://n2t.net/addgene:108968 ; RRID:Addgene_108968)
