[The description below was written by a language model from this plasmid's Addgene catalogue record and pLannotate feature annotations shown in this document.]
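Description:
pBC2T-actin is a 5,118 bp mammalian expression plasmid built on the pEGFP-N1 backbone that produces human beta-actin (ACTB) carrying an N-terminal BC2 peptide tag. The tagged actin coding sequence sits downstream of the human cytomegalovirus immediate-early enhancer and promoter and is terminated by the SV40 polyadenylation signal. No EGFP feature appears in either feature table, which suggests the backbone's fluorescent reporter is absent and the product is a small-tag fusion rather than a fluorescent protein fusion. The automated annotation labels the actin ORF by its best match to the bovine ACTB entry; this reflects the very high conservation of beta-actin, and the catalogue lists the insert as human. The short BC2 tag itself is not annotated as a separate feature, but there is unannotated sequence between the promoter and the start of the ACTB match where it would lie.

The plasmid is maintained at high copy in E. coli through a ColE1/pUC-type origin, and also carries an f1 phage origin. A single Tn5 aminoglycoside phosphotransferase gene (NeoR/KanR) serves both hosts: a bacterial bla-type promoter drives it for kanamycin selection in bacteria, while the adjacent SV40 enhancer/early promoter and the HSV TK polyadenylation signal allow G418 selection of stably transfected mammalian cells. The small RSF ori, ble, bGH poly(A) and large T antigen fragments are minor partial matches within backbone sequence. The depositor and sequencing-derived records are the same length and show the same feature order, offset only in their start coordinate. The associated work concerns a nanobody that recognises a peptide tag for high-quality dSTORM super-resolution labelling, so the construct is suited to visualising the actin cytoskeleton via the BC2 tag.
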