Features (pLannotate 1.2.2; 13 found; start..end, strand, type, name):
     61..364     +  enhancer       CMV enhancer: human cytomegalovirus immediate early enhancer
    365..568     +  promoter       CMV promoter: human cytomegalovirus (CMV) immediate early promoter
    652..1773    +  CDS            ACTB: ACTB_BOVIN - Experimental evidence at protein level: Swiss-Prot protein existence level 1. Actin is a highly conserved protein that polymerizes to produce filaments that form cross-linked networks in the cytoplasm of cells. Actin exists in both monomeric (G-actin) and polymeric (F-actin) forms, both forms playing key functions, such as cell motility and contraction. In addition to their role in the cytoplasmic cytoskeleton, G- and F-actin also localize in the nucleus, and regulate gene transcription and motility and repair of damaged DNA. From Bos taurus (Bovine).
   1799..1883    +  CDS            large T antigen (fragment): large T antigen from SV40 (simian virus 40)
   1906..2027    +  polyA_signal   SV40 poly(A) signal: SV40 polyadenylation signal
   2061..2489    -  rep_origin     f1 ori (sequence partly withheld): f1 bacteriophage origin of replication; arrow indicates direction of (+) strand synthesis
   2516..2620    +  promoter       AmpR promoter: bla
   2622..2979    +  promoter       SV40 promoter: SV40 enhancer and early promoter
   3014..3808    +  CDS            NeoR/KanR: aminoglycoside phosphotransferase from Tn5; aph(3')-II (or nptII); confers resistance to neomycin, kanamycin, and G418 (Geneticin®)
   3829..3981    +  CDS            ble (fragment): BLE_KLEPN - Experimental evidence at protein level: Swiss-Prot protein existence level 1. Binding protein with a strong affinity to the bleomycin family of antibiotics. Binds to CL990; an antimitotic-antibiotic compound. From Klebsiella pneumoniae.
   4040..4087    +  polyA_signal   HSV TK poly(A) signal: herpes simplex virus thymidine kinase polyadenylation signal (Cole and Stacy, 1985)
   4178..4194    -  polyA_signal   bGH poly(A) signal (fragment): bovine growth hormone polyadenylation signal
   4416..5004    +  rep_origin     ori: high-copy-number ColE1/pMB1/pBR322/pUC origin of replication
>Addgene plasmid #108968 | pBC2T-actin | depositor full sequence | sequence record 210999 | pBC2T-actin sequence 5118 bps
TAGTTATTAATAGTAATCAATTACGGGGTCATTAGTTCATAGCCCATATATGGAGTTCCGCGTTACATAA
CTTACGGTAAATGGCCCGCCTGGCTGACCGCCCAACGACCCCCGCCCATTGACGTCAATAATGACGTATG
TTCCCATAGTAACGCCAATAGGGACTTTCCATTGACGTCAATGGGTGGAGTATTTACGGTAAACTGCCCA
CTTGGCAGTACATCAAGTGTATCATATGCCAAGTACGCCCCCTATTGACGTCAATGACGGTAAATGGCCC
GCCTGGCATTATGCCCAGTACATGACCTTATGGGACTTTCCTACTTGGCAGTACATCTACGTATTAGTCA
TCGCTATTACCATGGTGATGCGGTTTTGGCAGTACATCAATGGGCGTGGATAGCGGTTTGACTCACGGGG
ATTTCCAAGTCTCCACCCCATTGACGTCAATGGGAGTTTGTTTTGGCACCAAAATCAACGGGACTTTCCA
AAATGTCGTAACAACTCCGCCCCATTGACGCAAATGGGCGGTAGGCGTGTACGGTGGGAGGTCTATATAA
GCAGAGCTGGTTTAGTGAACCGTCAGATCCGCTAGCGCTACCGGTCGCCACCATGCCTGATCGCAAGCGC
GCCGTGAGCCATTGGCAGCAGGATGATGATATCGCCGCGCTCGTCGTCGACAACGGCTCCGGCATGTGCA
AGGCCGGCTTCGCGGGCGACGATGCCCCCCGGGCCGTCTTCCCCTCCATCGTGGGGCGCCCCAGGCACCA
GGGCGTGATGGTGGGCATGGGTCAGAAGGATTCCTATGTGGGCGACGAGGCCCAGAGCAAGAGAGGCATC
CTCACCCTGAAGTACCCCATCGAGCACGGCATCGTCACCAACTGGGACGACATGGAGAAAATCTGGCACC
ACACCTTCTACAATGAGCTGCGTGTGGCTCCCGAGGAGCACCCCGTGCTGCTGACCGAGGCCCCCCTGAA
CCCCAAGGCCAACCGCGAGAAGATGACCCAGATCATGTTTGAGACCTTCAACACCCCAGCCATGTACGTT
GCTATCCAGGCTGTGCTATCCCTGTACGCCTCTGGCCGTACCACTGGCATCGTGATGGACTCCGGTGACG
GGGTCACCCACACTGTGCCCATCTACGAGGGGTATGCCCTCCCCCATGCCATCCTGCGTCTGGACCTGGC
TGGCCGGGACCTGACTGACTACCTCATGAAGATCCTCACCGAGCGCGGCTACAGCTTCACCACCACGGCC
GAGCGGGAAATCGTGCGTGACATTAAGGAGAAGCTGTGCTACGTCGCCCTGGACTTCGAGCAAGAGATGG
CCACGGCTGCTTCCAGCTCCTCCCTGGAGAAGAGCTACGAGCTGCCTGACGGCCAGGTCATCACCATTGG
CAATGAGCGGTTCCGCTGCCCTGAGGCACTCTTCCAGCCTTCCTTCCTGGGCATGGAGTCCTGTGGCATC
CACGAAACTACCTTCAACTCCATCATGAAGTGTGACGTGGACATCCGCAAAGACCTGTACGCCAACACAG
TGCTGTCTGGCGGCACCACCATGTACCCTGGCATTGCCGACAGGATGCAGAAGGAGATCACTGCCCTGGC
ACCCAGCACAATGAAGATCAAGATCATTGCTCCTCCTGAGCGCAAGTACTCCGTGTGGATCGGCGGCTCC
ATCCTGGCCTCGCTGTCCACCTTCCAGCAGATGTGGATCAGCAAGCAGGAGTATGACGAGTCCGGCCCCT
CCATCGTCCACCGCAAATGCTTCTAGGGATCCACCGGATCTAGATAACTGATCATAATCAGCCATACCAC
ATTTGTAGAGGTTTTACTTGCTTTAAAAAACCTCCCACACCTCCCCCTGAACCTGAAACATAAAATGAAT
GCAATTGTTGTTGTTAACTTGTTTATTGCAGCTTATAATGGTTACAAATAAAGCAATAGCATCACAAATT
TCACAAATAAAGCATTTTTTTCACTGCATTCTAGTTGTGGTTTGTCCAAACTCATCAATGTATCTTAACG
CGTAAATTGTAAGCGTTAATATTTTGTTAAAATTCGCGTTAAATTTTTGTTAAATCAGCTCATTTTTTAA
CCAATAGGCCGAAATCGGCAAAATCCCTTATAAATCAAAAGAATAGACCGAGATAGGGT
[37 nt withheld, positions 2160-2196]
AAAGAACGTGGACTCCAACGTCAAAGG
[49 nt withheld, positions 2224-2272]
T
[91 nt withheld, positions 2274-2364]
G
[124 nt withheld, positions 2366-2489]
CAGGTGGCACTTTTCGGGGAAATGTGCGCGGAACCCCTATTTGTTTATTTTTCTAAATACATTCAAATAT
GTATCCGCTCATGAGACAATAACCCTGATAAATGCTTCAATAATATTGAAAAAGGAAGAGTCCTGAGGCG
GAAAGAACCAGCTGTGGAATGTGTGTCAGTTAGGGTGTGGAAAGTCCCCAGGCTCCCCAGCAGGCAGAAG
TATGCAAAGCATGCATCTCAATTAGTCAGCAACCAGGTGTGGAAAGTCCCCAGGCTCCCCAGCAGGCAGA
AGTATGCAAAGCATGCATCTCAATTAGTCAGCAACCATAGTCCCGCCCCTAACTCCGCCCATCCCGCCCC
TAACTCCGCCCAGTTCCGCCCATTCTCCGCCCCATGGCTGACTAATTTTTTTTATTTATGCAGAGGCCGA
GGCCGCCTCGGCCTCTGAGCTATTCCAGAAGTAGTGAGGAGGCTTTTTTGGAGGCCTAGGCTTTTGCAAA
GATCGATCAAGAGACAGGATGAGGATCGTTTCGCATGATTGAACAAGATGGATTGCACGCAGGTTCTCCG
GCCGCTTGGGTGGAGAGGCTATTCGGCTATGACTGGGCACAACAGACAATCGGCTGCTCTGATGCCGCCG
TGTTCCGGCTGTCAGCGCAGGGGCGCCCGGTTCTTTTTGTCAAGACCGACCTGTCCGGTGCCCTGAATGA
ACTGCAAGACGAGGCAGCGCGGCTATCGTGGCTGGCCACGACGGGCGTTCCTTGCGCAGCTGTGCTCGAC
GTTGTCACTGAAGCGGGAAGGGACTGGCTGCTATTGGGCGAAGTGCCGGGGCAGGATCTCCTGTCATCTC
ACCTTGCTCCTGCCGAGAAAGTATCCATCATGGCTGATGCAATGCGGCGGCTGCATACGCTTGATCCGGC
TACCTGCCCATTCGACCACCAAGCGAAACATCGCATCGAGCGAGCACGTACTCGGATGGAAGCCGGTCTT
GTCGATCAGGATGATCTGGACGAAGAGCATCAGGGGCTCGCGCCAGCCGAACTGTTCGCCAGGCTCAAGG
CGAGCATGCCCGACGGCGAGGATCTCGTCGTGACCCATGGCGATGCCTGCTTGCCGAATATCATGGTGGA
AAATGGCCGCTTTTCTGGATTCATCGACTGTGGCCGGCTGGGTGTGGCGGACCGCTATCAGGACATAGCG
TTGGCTACCCGTGATATTGCTGAAGAGCTTGGCGGCGAATGGGCTGACCGCTTCCTCGTGCTTTACGGTA
TCGCCGCTCCCGATTCGCAGCGCATCGCCTTCTATCGCCTTCTTGACGAGTTCTTCTGAGCGGGACTCTG
GGGTTCGAAATGACCGACCAAGCGACGCCCAACCTGCCATCACGAGATTTCGATTCCACCGCCGCCTTCT
ATGAAAGGTTGGGCTTCGGAATCGTTTTCCGGGACGCCGGCTGGATGATCCTCCAGCGCGGGGATCTCAT
GCTGGAGTTCTTCGCCCACCCTAGGGGGAGGCTAACTGAAACACGGAAGGAGACAATACCGGAAGGAACC
CGCGCTATGACGGCAATAAAAAGACAGAATAAAACGCACGGTGTTGGGTCGTTTGTTCATAAACGCGGGG
TTCGGTCCCAGGGCTGGCACTCTGTCGATACCCCACCGAGACCCCATTGGGGCCAATACGCCCGCGTTTC
TTCCTTTTCCCCACCCCACCCCCCAAGTTCGGGTGAAGGCCCAGGGCTCGCAGCCAACGTCGGGGCGGCA
GGCCCTGCCATAGCCTCAGGTTACTCATATATACTTTAGATTGATTTAAAACTTCATTTTTAATTTAAAA
GGATCTAGGTGAAGATCCTTTTTGATAATCTCATGACCAAAATCCCTTAACGTGAGTTTTCGTTCCACTG
AGCGTCAGACCCCGTAGAAAAGATCAAAGGATCTTCTTGAGATCCTTTTTTTCTGCGCGTAATCTGCTGC
TTGCAAACAAAAAAACCACCGCTACCAGCGGTGGTTTGTTTGCCGGATCAAGAGCTACCAACTCTTTTTC
CGAAGGTAACTGGCTTCAGCAGAGCGCAGATACCAAATACTGTCCTTCTAGTGTAGCCGTAGTTAGGCCA
CCACTTCAAGAACTCTGTAGCACCGCCTACATACCTCGCTCTGCTAATCCTGTTACCAGTGGCTGCTGCC
AGTGGCGATAAGTCGTGTCTTACCGGGTTGGACTCAAGACGATAGTTACCGGATAAGGCGCAGCGGTCGG
GCTGAACGGGGGGTTCGTGCACACAGCCCAGCTTGGAGCGAACGACCTACACCGAACTGAGATACCTACA
GCGTGAGCTATGAGAAAGCGCCACGCTTCCCGAAGGGAGAAAGGCGGACAGGTATCCGGTAAGCGGCAGG
GTCGGAACAGGAGAGCGCACGAGGGAGCTTCCAGGGGGAAACGCCTGGTATCTTTATAGTCCTGTCGGGT
TTCGCCACCTCTGACTTGAGCGTCGATTTTTGTGATGCTCGTCAGGGGGGCGGAGCCTATGGAAAAACGC
CAGCAACGCGGCCTTTTTACGGTTCCTGGCCTTTTGCTGGCCTTTTGCTCACATGTTCTTTCCTGCGTTA
TCCCCTGATTCTGTGGATAACCGTATTACCGCCATGCAT
