Features (pLannotate 1.2.2; 14 found; start..end, strand, type, name):
      1..51      +  rep_origin     RSF ori (fragment): Plasmids containing the RSF 1030 origin of replication can be propagated in E. coli cells that contain additional plasmids with compatible origins.
    119..422     +  enhancer       CMV enhancer: human cytomegalovirus immediate early enhancer
    423..626     +  promoter       CMV promoter: human cytomegalovirus (CMV) immediate early promoter
    710..1831    +  CDS            ACTB: ACTB_BOVIN - Experimental evidence at protein level: Swiss-Prot protein existence level 1. Actin is a highly conserved protein that polymerizes to produce filaments that form cross-linked networks in the cytoplasm of cells. Actin exists in both monomeric (G-actin) and polymeric (F-actin) forms, both forms playing key functions, such as cell motility and contraction. In addition to their role in the cytoplasmic cytoskeleton, G- and F-actin also localize in the nucleus, and regulate gene transcription and motility and repair of damaged DNA. From Bos taurus (Bovine).
   1857..1941    +  CDS            large T antigen (fragment): large T antigen from SV40 (simian virus 40)
   1964..2085    +  polyA_signal   SV40 poly(A) signal: SV40 polyadenylation signal
   2119..2547    -  rep_origin     f1 ori (sequence partly withheld): f1 bacteriophage origin of replication; arrow indicates direction of (+) strand synthesis
   2574..2678    +  promoter       AmpR promoter: bla
   2680..3037    +  promoter       SV40 promoter: SV40 enhancer and early promoter
   3072..3866    +  CDS            NeoR/KanR: aminoglycoside phosphotransferase from Tn5; aph(3')-II (or nptII); confers resistance to neomycin, kanamycin, and G418 (Geneticin®)
   3887..4039    +  CDS            ble (fragment): BLE_KLEPN - Experimental evidence at protein level: Swiss-Prot protein existence level 1. Binding protein with a strong affinity to the bleomycin family of antibiotics. Binds to CL990; an antimitotic-antibiotic compound. From Klebsiella pneumoniae.
   4098..4145    +  polyA_signal   HSV TK poly(A) signal: herpes simplex virus thymidine kinase polyadenylation signal (Cole and Stacy, 1985)
   4236..4252    -  polyA_signal   bGH poly(A) signal (fragment): bovine growth hormone polyadenylation signal
   4474..5062    +  rep_origin     ori: high-copy-number ColE1/pMB1/pBR322/pUC origin of replication
>Addgene plasmid #108968 | pBC2T-actin | addgene full sequence | sequence record 213808 | Addgene NGS Result
CATGTTCTTTCCTGCGTTATCCCCTGATTCTGTGGATAACCGTATTACCGCCATGCATTAGTTATTAATA
GTAATCAATTACGGGGTCATTAGTTCATAGCCCATATATGGAGTTCCGCGTTACATAACTTACGGTAAAT
GGCCCGCCTGGCTGACCGCCCAACGACCCCCGCCCATTGACGTCAATAATGACGTATGTTCCCATAGTAA
CGCCAATAGGGACTTTCCATTGACGTCAATGGGTGGAGTATTTACGGTAAACTGCCCACTTGGCAGTACA
TCAAGTGTATCATATGCCAAGTACGCCCCCTATTGACGTCAATGACGGTAAATGGCCCGCCTGGCATTAT
GCCCAGTACATGACCTTATGGGACTTTCCTACTTGGCAGTACATCTACGTATTAGTCATCGCTATTACCA
TGGTGATGCGGTTTTGGCAGTACATCAATGGGCGTGGATAGCGGTTTGACTCACGGGGATTTCCAAGTCT
CCACCCCATTGACGTCAATGGGAGTTTGTTTTGGCACCAAAATCAACGGGACTTTCCAAAATGTCGTAAC
AACTCCGCCCCATTGACGCAAATGGGCGGTAGGCGTGTACGGTGGGAGGTCTATATAAGCAGAGCTGGTT
TAGTGAACCGTCAGATCCGCTAGCGCTACCGGTCGCCACCATGCCTGATCGCAAGCGCGCCGTGAGCCAT
TGGCAGCAGGATGATGATATCGCCGCGCTCGTCGTCGACAACGGCTCCGGCATGTGCAAGGCCGGCTTCG
CGGGCGACGATGCCCCCCGGGCCGTCTTCCCCTCCATCGTGGGGCGCCCCAGGCACCAGGGCGTGATGGT
GGGCATGGGTCAGAAGGATTCCTATGTGGGCGACGAGGCCCAGAGCAAGAGAGGCATCCTCACCCTGAAG
TACCCCATCGAGCACGGCATCGTCACCAACTGGGACGACATGGAGAAAATCTGGCACCACACCTTCTACA
ATGAGCTGCGTGTGGCTCCCGAGGAGCACCCCGTGCTGCTGACCGAGGCCCCCCTGAACCCCAAGGCCAA
CCGCGAGAAGATGACCCAGATCATGTTTGAGACCTTCAACACCCCAGCCATGTACGTTGCTATCCAGGCT
GTGCTATCCCTGTACGCCTCTGGCCGTACCACTGGCATCGTGATGGACTCCGGTGACGGGGTCACCCACA
CTGTGCCCATCTACGAGGGGTATGCCCTCCCCCATGCCATCCTGCGTCTGGACCTGGCTGGCCGGGACCT
GACTGACTACCTCATGAAGATCCTCACCGAGCGCGGCTACAGCTTCACCACCACGGCCGAGCGGGAAATC
GTGCGTGACATTAAGGAGAAGCTGTGCTACGTCGCCCTGGACTTCGAGCAAGAGATGGCCACGGCTGCTT
CCAGCTCCTCCCTGGAGAAGAGCTACGAGCTGCCTGACGGCCAGGTCATCACCATTGGCAATGAGCGGTT
CCGCTGCCCTGAGGCACTCTTCCAGCCTTCCTTCCTGGGCATGGAGTCCTGTGGCATCCACGAAACTACC
TTCAACTCCATCATGAAGTGTGACGTGGACATCCGCAAAGACCTGTACGCCAACACAGTGCTGTCTGGCG
GCACCACCATGTACCCTGGCATTGCCGACAGGATGCAGAAGGAGATCACTGCCCTGGCACCCAGCACAAT
GAAGATCAAGATCATTGCTCCTCCTGAGCGCAAGTACTCCGTGTGGATCGGCGGCTCCATCCTGGCCTCG
CTGTCCACCTTCCAGCAGATGTGGATCAGCAAGCAGGAGTATGACGAGTCCGGCCCCTCCATCGTCCACC
GCAAATGCTTCTAGGGATCCACCGGATCTAGATAACTGATCATAATCAGCCATACCACATTTGTAGAGGT
TTTACTTGCTTTAAAAAACCTCCCACACCTCCCCCTGAACCTGAAACATAAAATGAATGCAATTGTTGTT
GTTAACTTGTTTATTGCAGCTTATAATGGTTACAAATAAAGCAATAGCATCACAAATTTCACAAATAAAG
CATTTTTTTCACTGCATTCTAGTTGTGGTTTGTCCAAACTCATCAATGTATCTTAACGCGTAAATTGTAA
GCGTTAATATTTTGTTAAAATTCGCGTTAAATTTTTGTTAAATCAGCTCATTTTTTAACCAATAGGCCGA
AATCGGCAAAATCCCTTATAAATCAAAAGAATAGACCGAGATAGGGT
[37 nt withheld, positions 2218-2254]
AAAGAACGTGGACTCCAACGTCAAAGG
[49 nt withheld, positions 2282-2330]
T
[91 nt withheld, positions 2332-2422]
G
[124 nt withheld, positions 2424-2547]
CAGGTGGCACTTTTCGGGGAAATGTGCGCGGAACCCCTATTTGTTTATTTTTCTAAATACATTCAAATAT
GTATCCGCTCATGAGACAATAACCCTGATAAATGCTTCAATAATATTGAAAAAGGAAGAGTCCTGAGGCG
GAAAGAACCAGCTGTGGAATGTGTGTCAGTTAGGGTGTGGAAAGTCCCCAGGCTCCCCAGCAGGCAGAAG
TATGCAAAGCATGCATCTCAATTAGTCAGCAACCAGGTGTGGAAAGTCCCCAGGCTCCCCAGCAGGCAGA
AGTATGCAAAGCATGCATCTCAATTAGTCAGCAACCATAGTCCCGCCCCTAACTCCGCCCATCCCGCCCC
TAACTCCGCCCAGTTCCGCCCATTCTCCGCCCCATGGCTGACTAATTTTTTTTATTTATGCAGAGGCCGA
GGCCGCCTCGGCCTCTGAGCTATTCCAGAAGTAGTGAGGAGGCTTTTTTGGAGGCCTAGGCTTTTGCAAA
GATCGATCAAGAGACAGGATGAGGATCGTTTCGCATGATTGAACAAGATGGATTGCACGCAGGTTCTCCG
GCCGCTTGGGTGGAGAGGCTATTCGGCTATGACTGGGCACAACAGACAATCGGCTGCTCTGATGCCGCCG
TGTTCCGGCTGTCAGCGCAGGGGCGCCCGGTTCTTTTTGTCAAGACCGACCTGTCCGGTGCCCTGAATGA
ACTGCAAGACGAGGCAGCGCGGCTATCGTGGCTGGCCACGACGGGCGTTCCTTGCGCAGCTGTGCTCGAC
GTTGTCACTGAAGCGGGAAGGGACTGGCTGCTATTGGGCGAAGTGCCGGGGCAGGATCTCCTGTCATCTC
ACCTTGCTCCTGCCGAGAAAGTATCCATCATGGCTGATGCAATGCGGCGGCTGCATACGCTTGATCCGGC
TACCTGCCCATTCGACCACCAAGCGAAACATCGCATCGAGCGAGCACGTACTCGGATGGAAGCCGGTCTT
GTCGATCAGGATGATCTGGACGAAGAGCATCAGGGGCTCGCGCCAGCCGAACTGTTCGCCAGGCTCAAGG
CGAGCATGCCCGACGGCGAGGATCTCGTCGTGACCCATGGCGATGCCTGCTTGCCGAATATCATGGTGGA
AAATGGCCGCTTTTCTGGATTCATCGACTGTGGCCGGCTGGGTGTGGCGGACCGCTATCAGGACATAGCG
TTGGCTACCCGTGATATTGCTGAAGAGCTTGGCGGCGAATGGGCTGACCGCTTCCTCGTGCTTTACGGTA
TCGCCGCTCCCGATTCGCAGCGCATCGCCTTCTATCGCCTTCTTGACGAGTTCTTCTGAGCGGGACTCTG
GGGTTCGAAATGACCGACCAAGCGACGCCCAACCTGCCATCACGAGATTTCGATTCCACCGCCGCCTTCT
ATGAAAGGTTGGGCTTCGGAATCGTTTTCCGGGACGCCGGCTGGATGATCCTCCAGCGCGGGGATCTCAT
GCTGGAGTTCTTCGCCCACCCTAGGGGGAGGCTAACTGAAACACGGAAGGAGACAATACCGGAAGGAACC
CGCGCTATGACGGCAATAAAAAGACAGAATAAAACGCACGGTGTTGGGTCGTTTGTTCATAAACGCGGGG
TTCGGTCCCAGGGCTGGCACTCTGTCGATACCCCACCGAGACCCCATTGGGGCCAATACGCCCGCGTTTC
TTCCTTTTCCCCACCCCACCCCCCAAGTTCGGGTGAAGGCCCAGGGCTCGCAGCCAACGTCGGGGCGGCA
GGCCCTGCCATAGCCTCAGGTTACTCATATATACTTTAGATTGATTTAAAACTTCATTTTTAATTTAAAA
GGATCTAGGTGAAGATCCTTTTTGATAATCTCATGACCAAAATCCCTTAACGTGAGTTTTCGTTCCACTG
AGCGTCAGACCCCGTAGAAAAGATCAAAGGATCTTCTTGAGATCCTTTTTTTCTGCGCGTAATCTGCTGC
TTGCAAACAAAAAAACCACCGCTACCAGCGGTGGTTTGTTTGCCGGATCAAGAGCTACCAACTCTTTTTC
CGAAGGTAACTGGCTTCAGCAGAGCGCAGATACCAAATACTGTTCTTCTAGTGTAGCCGTAGTTAGGCCA
CCACTTCAAGAACTCTGTAGCACCGCCTACATACCTCGCTCTGCTAATCCTGTTACCAGTGGCTGCTGCC
AGTGGCGATAAGTCGTGTCTTACCGGGTTGGACTCAAGACGATAGTTACCGGATAAGGCGCAGCGGTCGG
GCTGAACGGGGGGTTCGTGCACACAGCCCAGCTTGGAGCGAACGACCTACACCGAACTGAGATACCTACA
GCGTGAGCTATGAGAAAGCGCCACGCTTCCCGAAGGGAGAAAGGCGGACAGGTATCCGGTAAGCGGCAGG
GTCGGAACAGGAGAGCGCACGAGGGAGCTTCCAGGGGGAAACGCCTGGTATCTTTATAGTCCTGTCGGGT
TTCGCCACCTCTGACTTGAGCGTCGATTTTTGTGATGCTCGTCAGGGGGGCGGAGCCTATGGAAAAACGC
CAGCAACGCGGCCTTTTTACGGTTCCTGGCCTTTTGCTGGCCTTTTGCTCA
